Addgene plasmid #169482: pTS2415-Tier1-PPGK-1xEAAAK
Purpose: Tier-1 vector encoding PPGK-controlled 1x (AEAAAK)-linker (PPGK-AEAAAK-pA).
Depositing lab: Martin Fussenegger. Depositing organization: ETH Zurich (Swiss Federal Institute of Technology). Publication: A versatile plasmid architecture for mammalian synthetic biology (VAMSyB). Haellman V, Strittmatter T, Bertschi A, Stucheli P, Fussenegger M. Metab Eng. 2021 Jul;66:41-50. doi: 10.1016/j.ymben.2021.04.003. Epub 2021 Apr 18. PubMed 33857582.
Backbone
  Vector backbone: pMM1 (pcDNA3.1-based)
  Backbone size w/o insert (bp): 4435
  Vector type: Mammalian Expression
  Selectable markers: Neomycin (select with G418)
Growth in bacteria
  Bacterial resistance: Ampicillin, 100 μg/mL
  Growth temperature: 37°C
  Growth strain: DH5alpha
  Copy number: High Copy
Gene/Insert
  Gene/Insert name: PPGK-driven EAAAK-linker (alt name: PPGK-EAAAK)
  Species: Synthetic
  Promoter: PPGK
  Cloning method: Restriction Enzyme; 5′ cloning site Unknown (unknown if destroyed)
  Sequencing primers: 5′ AmpStart; 3′ BGH-rev
Terms and licenses: Academic/Nonprofit Terms; Industry Terms: Not Available to Industry
How to cite: pTS2415-Tier1-PPGK-1xEAAAK was a gift from Martin Fussenegger (Addgene plasmid # 169482 ; http://n2t.net/addgene:169482 ; RRID:Addgene_169482)
