[The description below was written by a language model from this plasmid's Addgene catalogue record and pLannotate feature annotations shown in this document.]
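Description:
pTS2415-Tier1-PPGK-1xEAAAK is a mammalian expression plasmid built on pMM1, a pcDNA3.1-derived backbone, and belongs to the "Tier-1" level of the VAMSyB modular plasmid architecture for mammalian synthetic biology. It is maintained in E. coli as a high-copy plasmid through a ColE1/pUC-type origin and selected with ampicillin via the β-lactamase gene and its native promoter. An f1 phage origin is also present, along with remnants of the lac promoter/operator region, a CAP binding site and a lacI fragment, which are typical backbone carry-overs rather than functional parts of the payload.

The expression cassette consists of the mouse phosphoglycerate kinase 1 (PGK) promoter, a moderate constitutive promoter active in most mammalian cell types, followed by a short synthetic sequence encoding a single copy of the AEAAAK/EAAAK motif and then the bovine growth hormone polyadenylation signal. EAAAK repeats form rigid α-helical spacers commonly used to separate domains in fusion proteins. The linker is too short to be picked up by the automated annotation, but it would lie in the small unannotated gap between the PGK promoter and the bGH poly(A) signal. The exact cloning sites are not recorded. A separate SV40 enhancer/early promoter drives the neomycin phosphotransferase gene, terminated by the SV40 poly(A) signal, allowing G418 selection of stably transfected mammalian cells; a short ble fragment annotated downstream of neo appears to be a non-functional remnant.

The construct appears to serve as a building-block or template vector, providing a PGK-driven cassette with a rigid linker module into which coding sequences can be assembled, although the record does not describe specific downstream uses.
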