Features (pLannotate 1.2.2; 15 found; start..end, strand, type, name):
    203..791     -  rep_origin     ori: high-copy-number ColE1/pMB1/pBR322/pUC origin of replication
    962..1822    -  CDS            AmpR: β-lactamase; bla; confers resistance to ampicillin, carbenicillin, and related antibiotics
   1823..1927    -  promoter       AmpR promoter: bla
   2001..2488    +  promoter       PGK promoter: mouse phosphoglycerate kinase 1 promoter
   2616..2840    +  polyA_signal   bGH poly(A) signal: bovine growth hormone polyadenylation signal
   2844..2865    +  promoter       SV40 promoter (fragment): SV40 enhancer and early promoter
   2886..3314    +  rep_origin     f1 ori (sequence partly withheld): f1 bacteriophage origin of replication; arrow indicates direction of (+) strand synthesis
   3328..3657    +  promoter       SV40 promoter: SV40 enhancer and early promoter
   3724..4515    +  CDS            neo: KKA2_KLEPN - Also known as kan, nptII. Experimental evidence at protein level: Swiss-Prot protein existence level 1. Resistance to kanamycin, neomycin, paromomycin, ribostamycin, butirosin and gentamicin B. From Klebsiella pneumoniae.
   4539..4697    +  CDS            ble (fragment): BLE_KLEPN - Experimental evidence at protein level: Swiss-Prot protein existence level 1. Binding protein with a strong affinity to the bleomycin family of antibiotics. Binds to CL990; an antimitotic-antibiotic compound. From Klebsiella pneumoniae.
   4692..4813    +  polyA_signal   SV40 poly(A) signal: SV40 polyadenylation signal
   4886..4902    -  protein_bind   lac operator: The lac repressor binds to the lac operator to inhibit transcription in E. coli. This inhibition can be relieved by adding lactose or isopropyl-β-D-thiogalactopyranoside (IPTG). lac repressor encoded by lacI
   4910..4940    -  promoter       lac promoter: promoter for the E. coli lac operon
   4955..4976    -  protein_bind   CAP binding site: CAP binding activates transcription in the presence of cAMP. E. coli catabolite activator protein
   4989..20      -  CDS            lacI (fragment) (across the origin): lac repressor; lacI; The lac repressor binds to the lac operator to inhibit transcription in E. coli. This inhibition can be relieved by adding lactose or isopropyl-β-D-thiogalactopyranoside (IPTG).
>Addgene plasmid #169482 | pTS2415-Tier1-PPGK-1xEAAAK | addgene full sequence | sequence record 364207 | Addgene NGS Result
GCGGTTTGCGTATTGGGCGCTCTTCCGCTTCCTCGCTCACTGACTCGCTGCGCTCGGTCGTTCGGCTGCG
GCGAGCGGTATCAGCTCACTCAAAGGCGGTAATACGGTTATCCACAGAATCAGGGGATAACGCAGGAAAG
AACATGTGAGCAAAAGGCCAGCAAAAGGCCAGGAACCGTAAAAAGGCCGCGTTGCTGGCGTTTTTCCATA
GGCTCCGCCCCCCTGACGAGCATCACAAAAATCGACGCTCAAGTCAGAGGTGGCGAAACCCGACAGGACT
ATAAAGATACCAGGCGTTTCCCCCTGGAAGCTCCCTCGTGCGCTCTCCTGTTCCGACCCTGCCGCTTACC
GGATACCTGTCCGCCTTTCTCCCTTCGGGAAGCGTGGCGCTTTCTCATAGCTCACGCTGTAGGTATCTCA
GTTCGGTGTAGGTCGTTCGCTCCAAGCTGGGCTGTGTGCACGAACCCCCCGTTCAGCCCGACCGCTGCGC
CTTATCCGGTAACTATCGTCTTGAGTCCAACCCGGTAAGACACGACTTATCGCCACTGGCAGCAGCCACT
GGTAACAGGATTAGCAGAGCGAGGTATGTAGGCGGTGCTACAGAGTTCTTGAAGTGGTGGCCTAACTACG
GCTACACTAGAAGAACAGTATTTGGTATCTGCGCTCTGCTGAAGCCAGTTACCTTCGGAAAAAGAGTTGG
TAGCTCTTGATCCGGCAAACAAACCACCGCTGGTAGCGGTGGTTTTTTTGTTTGCAAGCAGCAGATTACG
CGCAGAAAAAAAGGATCTCAAGAAGATCCTTTGATCTTTTCTACGGGGTCTGACGCTCAGTGGAACGAAA
ACTCACGTTAAGGGATTTTGGTCATGAGATTATCAAAAAGGATCTTCACCTAGATCCTTTTAAATTAAAA
ATGAAGTTTTAAATCAATCTAAAGTATATATGAGTAAACTTGGTCTGACAGTTACCAATGCTTAATCAGT
GAGGCACCTATCTCAGCGATCTGTCTATTTCGTTCATCCATAGTTGCCTGACTCCCCGTCGTGTAGATAA
CTACGATACGGGAGGGCTTACCATCTGGCCCCAGTGCTGCAATGATACCGCGAGACCCACGCTCACCGGC
TCCAGATTTATCAGCAATAAACCAGCCAGCCGGAAGGGCCGAGCGCAGAAGTGGTCCTGCAACTTTATCC
GCCTCCATCCAGTCTATTAATTGTTGCCGGGAAGCTAGAGTAAGTAGTTCGCCAGTTAATAGTTTGCGCA
ACGTTGTTGCCATTGCTACAGGCATCGTGGTGTCACGCTCGTCGTTTGGTATGGCTTCATTCAGCTCCGG
TTCCCAACGATCAAGGCGAGTTACATGATCCCCCATGTTGTGCAAAAAAGCGGTTAGCTCCTTCGGTCCT
CCGATCGTTGTCAGAAGTAAGTTGGCCGCAGTGTTATCACTCATGGTTATGGCAGCACTGCATAATTCTC
TTACTGTCATGCCATCCGTAAGATGCTTTTCTGTGACTGGTGAGTACTCAACCAAGTCATTCTGAGAATA
GTGTATGCGGCGACCGAGTTGCTCTTGCCCGGCGTCAATACGGGATAATACCGCGCCACATAGCAGAACT
TTAAAAGTGCTCATCATTGGAAAACGTTCTTCGGGGCGAAAACTCTCAAGGATCTTACCGCTGTTGAGAT
CCAGTTCGATGTAACCCACTCGTGCACCCAACTGATCTTCAGCATCTTTTACTTTCACCAGCGTTTCTGG
GTGAGCAAAAACAGGAAGGCAAAATGCCGCAAAAAAGGGAATAAGGGCGACACGGAAATGTTGAATACTC
ATACTCTTCCTTTTTCAATATTATTGAAGCATTTATCAGGGTTATTGTCTCATGAGCGGATACATATTTG
AATGTATTTAGAAAAATAAACAAATAGGGGTTCCGCGCACATTTCCCCGAAAAGTGCCACCTGACGTCGA
CGGATCGGGAGATCTCCACGCGTGGTACCCTCGAGCTACCGGGTAGGGGAGGCGCTTTTCCCAAGGCAGT
CTGGAGCATGCGCTTTAGCAGCCCCGCTGGGCACTTGGCGCTACACAAGTGGCCTCTGGCCTCGCACACA
TTCCACATCCACCGGTAGGCGCCAACCGGCTCCGTTCTTTGGTGGCCCCTTCGCGCCACCTTCTACTCCT
CCCCTAGTCAGGAAGTTCCCCCCCGCCCCGCAGCTCGCGTCGTGCAGGACGTGACAAATGGAAGTAGCAC
GTCTCAGTAGTCTCGTGCAGATGGACAGCACCGCTGAGCAATGGAAGCGGGTAGGCCTTTGGGGCAGCGG
CCAATAGCAGCTTTGCTCCTTCGCTTTCTGGGCTCAGAGGCTGGGAAGGGGTGGGTCCGGGGGCGGGCTC
AGGGGCGGGGCGGGCGCCCGAAGGTCCTCCGGAGGCCCGGCATTCTGCACGCTTCAAAAGCGCACGTCTG
CCGCGCTGTTCTCCTCTTCCTCATCTCCGGGCCTTTCGACCTCCAGCCCGAGCTCGGTATAGGGAGACCG
AATTCACCATGACTAGTGCCGAAGCCGCCGCGAAGGCTAGCGGATCCACCGGTGTCTAGAAAGCTTTGAG
GCCGGCCTGCAGGGATCAGCCTCGACTGTGCCTTCTAGTTGCCAGCCATCTGTTGTTTGCCCCTCCCCCG
TGCCTTCCTTGACCCTGGAAGGTGCCACTCCCACTGTCCTTTCCTAATAAAATGAGGAAATTGCATCGCA
TTGTCTGAGTAGGTGTCATTCTATTCTGGGGGGTGGGGTGGGGCAGGACAGCAAGGGGGAGGATTGGGAA
GACAATAGCAGGCATGCTGGGGATGCGGTGGGCTCTATGGCTTCTGAGGCGGAAAGAACCAGCTGGGGCT
CTAGGGGGTATCCCC
[124 nt withheld, positions 2886-3009]
C
[91 nt withheld, positions 3011-3101]
A
[49 nt withheld, positions 3103-3151]
CCTTTGACGTTGGAGTCCACGTTCTTT
[37 nt withheld, positions 3179-3215]
ACCCTATCTCGGTCTATTCTTTTGATTTATAAGGGATTTTGCCGATTTCGGCCTATTGGTTAAAAAATGA
GCTGATTTAACAAAAATTTAACGCGAATTAATTCTGTGGAATGTGTGTCAGTTAGGGTGTGGAAAGTCCC
CAGGCTCCCCAGCAGGCAGAAGTATGCAAAGCATGCATCTCAATTAGTCAGCAACCAGGTGTGGAAAGTC
CCCAGGCTCCCCAGCAGGCAGAAGTATGCAAAGCATGCATCTCAATTAGTCAGCAACCATAGTCCCGCCC
CTAACTCCGCCCATCCCGCCCCTAACTCCGCCCAGTTCCGCCCATTCTCCGCCCCATGGCTGACTAATTT
TTTTTATTTATGCAGAGGCCGAGGCCGCCTCTGCCTCTGAGCTATTCCAGAAGTAGTGAGGAGGCTTTTT
TGGAGGCCTAGGCTTTTGCAAAAAGCTCCCGGGAGCTTGTATATCCATTTTCGGATCTGATCAAGAGACA
GGATGAGGATCGTTTCGCATGATTGAACAAGATGGATTGCACGCAGGTTCTCCGGCCGCTTGGGTGGAGA
GGCTATTCGGCTATGACTGGGCACAACAGACAATCGGCTGCTCTGATGCCGCCGTGTTCCGGCTGTCAGC
GCAGGGGCGCCCGGTTCTTTTTGTCAAGACCGACCTGTCCGGTGCCCTGAATGAACTGCAGGACGAGGCA
GCGCGGCTATCGTGGCTGGCCACGACGGGCGTTCCTTGCGCAGCTGTGCTCGACGTTGTCACTGAAGCGG
GAAGGGACTGGCTGCTATTGGGCGAAGTGCCGGGGCAGGATCTCCTGTCATCTCACCTTGCTCCTGCCGA
GAAAGTATCCATCATGGCTGATGCAATGCGGCGGCTGCATACGCTTGATCCGGCTACCTGCCCATTCGAC
CACCAAGCGAAACATCGCATCGAGCGAGCACGTACTCGGATGGAAGCCGGTCTTGTCGATCAGGATGATC
TGGACGAAGAGCATCAGGGGCTCGCGCCAGCCGAACTGTTCGCCAGGCTCAAGGCGCGCATGCCCGACGG
CGAGGATCTCGTCGTGACCCATGGCGATGCCTGCTTGCCGAATATCATGGTGGAAAATGGCCGCTTTTCT
GGATTCATCGACTGTGGCCGGCTGGGTGTGGCGGACCGCTATCAGGACATAGCGTTGGCTACCCGTGATA
TTGCTGAAGAGCTTGGCGGCGAATGGGCTGACCGCTTCCTCGTGCTTTACGGTATCGCCGCTCCCGATTC
GCAGCGCATCGCCTTCTATCGCCTTCTTGACGAGTTCTTCTGAGCGGGACTCTGGGGTTCGAAATGACCG
ACCAAGCGACGCCCAACCTGCCATCACGAGATTTCGATTCCACCGCCGCCTTCTATGAAAGGTTGGGCTT
CGGAATCGTTTTCCGGGACGCCGGCTGGATGATCCTCCAGCGCGGGGATCTCATGCTGGAGTTCTTCGCC
CACCCCAACTTGTTTATTGCAGCTTATAATGGTTACAAATAAAGCAATAGCATCACAAATTTCACAAATA
AAGCATTTTTTTCACTGCATTCTAGTTGTGGTTTGTCCAAACTCATCAATGTATCTTATCATGTCTGTAT
ACCGTCGACCTCTAGCTAGAGCTTGGCGTAATCATGGTCATAGCTGTTTCCTGTGTGAAATTGTTATCCG
CTCACAATTCCACACAACATACGAGCCGGAAGCATAAAGTGTAAAGCCTGGGGTGCCTAATGAGTGAGCT
AACTCACATTAATTGCGTTGCGCTCACTGCCCGCTTTCCAGTCGGGAAACCTGTCGTGCCAGCTGCATTA
ATGAATCGGCCAACGCGCGGGGAGAG
